>Addgene plasmid #196874 | pCAG-rox-inv[Talpha1-iCre-pA]-rox-LynGFP | addgene full sequence | sequence record 391870 | Addgene Partial NGS Result
GATTCGACATTGATTATTGACTAGTTATTAATAGTAATCAATTACGGGGTCATTAGTTCATAGCCCATAT
ATGGAGTTCCGCGTTACATAACTTACGGTAAATGGCCCGCCTGGCTGACCGCCCAACGACCCCCGCCCAT
TGACGTCAATAATGACGTATGTTCCCATAGTAACGCCAATAGGGACTTTCCATTGACGTCAATGGGTGGA
GTATTTACGGTAAACTGCCCACTTGGCAGTACATCAAGTGTATCATATGCCAAGTACGCCCCCTATTGAC
GTCAATGACGGTAAATGGCCCGCCTGGCATTATGCCCAGTACATGACCTTATGGGACTTTCCTACTTGGC
AGTACATCTACGTATTAGTCATCGCTATTACCATGGTCGAGGTGAGCCCCACGTTCTGCTTCACTCTCCC
CATCTCCCCCCCCTCCCCACCCCCAATTTTGTATTTATTTATTTTTTAATTATTTTGTGCAGCGATGGGG
GCGGGGGGGGGGGGGGGGCGCGCGCCRGGSGGGGSGGGGSGGGGSGGGGGGSGGGGSGGGGSGRGGSGGR
GAGGKGCGGCGGCAGCCAATCAGAGCGGCGCGCTCCGAAAGTTTCCTTTTATGGCGAGGCGGCGGCGGCG
GCGGCCCTATAAAAAGCGAAGCGCGCGGCGGGCGGGAGTCGCTGCGCGCTGCCTTCGCCCCGTGCCCCGC
TCCGCCGCCGCCTCGCGCCGCCCGCCCCGGCTCTGACTGACCGCGTTACTCCCACAGGTGAGCGGGCGGG
ACGGCCCTTCTCCTCCGGGCTGTAATTAGCGCTTGGTTTAATGACGGCTTGTTTCTTTTCTGTGGCTGCG
TGAAAGCCTTGAGGGGCTCCGGGAGGGCCCTTTGTGCGGGGGGAGCGGCTCGGGGGGTGCGTGCGTGTGT
GTGTGCGTGGGGAGCGCCGCGTGCGGCTCCGCGCTGCCCGGCGGCTGTGAGCGCTGCGGGCGCGGCGCGG
GGCTTTGTGCGCTCCGCAGTGTGCGCGAGGGGAGCGCGGCCGGGGGCGGTGCCCCGCGGTGSGGGGGGGG
CTGCGAGGGGAACAAAGGCTGCGTGCGGGGTGTGTGCGTGGGGGGGTGAGCAGGGGGTGTGGGCGCGTCG
GTCGGGCTGCAACCCCCCCTGCACCCCCCTCCCCGAGTTGCTGAGCACGGCCCGGCTTCGGGTGCGGGGC
TCCGTACGGGGCGTGGCGCGGGGCTCGCCGTGCCGGGCGGGGGGTGGCGGCAGGTGGGGGTGCCGGGCGG
GGCGGGGCCGCCTCGGGCCGGGGAGGGCTCGGGGGAGGGGCGCGGCGGCCCCCGGAGCGCCGGCGGCTGT
CGAGGCGCGGCGAGCCGCAGCCATTGCCTTTTATGGTAATCGTGCGAGAGGGCGCAGGGACTTCCTTTGT
CCCAAATCTGTGCGGAGCCGAAATCTGGGAGGCGCCGCCGCACCCCCTCTAGCGGGCGCGGGGCGAAGCG
GTGCGGCGCCGGCAGGAAGGAAATGGGCGGGGAGGGCCTTCGTGCGTCGCCGCGCCGCCGTCCCCTTCTC
CCTCTCCAGCCTCGGGGCTGTCCGCGGGGGGACGGCTGCCTTCGGGGGGGACGGGGCAGGGCGGGGTTCG
GCTTCTGGCGTGTGACCGGCGGCTCTAGAGCCTCTGCTAACCATGTTCATGCCTTCTTCTTTTTCCTACA
GATCCTTAATTAATAATACGACTCACTATAGGGGGTCGACCCGCCACCTAACTTTAAATAATTGGCATTA
TTTAAAGTTATCGCGATGAATAAATGAAAGCTGTCGAGGGATCTTCATAAGAGAAGAGGGACAGCTATGA
CTGGGAGTAGTCAGGAGAGGAGGAAAAATCTGGCTAGTAAAACATGTAAGGAAAATTTTAGGGATGTTAA
AGAAAAAAATAACACAAAACAAAATATAAAAAAAATCTAACCTCAAGTCAAGGCTTTTCTATGGAATAAG
GAATGGACAGCAGGGGGCTGTTTCATATACTGATGACCTCTTTATAGCCAACCTTTGTTCATGGCAGCCA
GCATATGGGCATATGTTGCCAAACTCTAAACCAAATACTCATTCTGATGTTTTAAATGATTTGCCCTCCC
ATATGTCCTTCCGAGTGAGAGACACAAAAAATTCCAACACACTATTGCAATGAAAATAAATTTCCTTTAT
TAGCCAGAAGTCAGATGCTCAAGGGGCTTCATGATGTCCCCATAATTTTTGGCAGAGGGAAAAAGATCTT
CAGTCCCCATCCTCGAGCAGCCTCACCATGGCCCCAGTCTCAGAGTCCAGGTTTCTGATGTAGTTCATCA
CAATGTTCACATTGGTCCAGCCACCAGCCTGCATGATTTCAGGGATGGACACACCAGCCCTGGCCATGTC
CCTGGCAGCACCCACTCTGGCAGAGTGGCCAGACCAGGCCAGGTATCTCTGCCCAGAGTCATCCTTGGCA
CCATAGATCAGGCGGTGGGTGGCCTCAAAGATCCCTTCCAGGGCCCGGGTGGACAGTTGGGAGGTGGCAG
AAGGGGCAGCCACACCATTCTTTCTGACCCGGCAGAACAGGTAGTTGTTGGGGTCATCAGCCACACCAGA
CACAGAGATCCATCTCTCCACCAGCTTGGTAACCCCCAGGGACAGGGCCTTCTCCACACCAGCTGTGGAC
ACCAGGGTCTTGGTCCTGCCAATGTGGATCAGCATTCTCCCACCATCGGTGCGGGAGATGTCCTTCACTC
TGATTCTGGCAATTTCGGCAATGCGCAGCAGGGTGTTGTAGGCAATGCCCAGGAAGGCCAGGTTCCTGAT
GTCCTGGCATCTGTCAGAGTTCTCCATCAGGGATCTGACTTGGTCAAAGTCAGTGCGTTCAAAGGCCAGG
GCCTGCTTGGCTCTCTCCCCAGCATCCACATTCTCCTTTCTGATTCTCCTCATCACCAGGGACACAGCAT
TGGAGTCAGAAGGGCGAGGCAGGCCAGATCTCCTGTGCAGCATGTTGAGCTGGCCCAGGTGCTGTTGGAT
GGTCTTCACAGCCAGGCCTCTGGCTTGCAGGTACAGGAGGTAGTCCCTCACATCCTCAGGTTCAGCAGGG
AACCATTTCCTGTTGTTCAGCTTGCACCAGGCAGCCCAGGATCTGCACACAGACAGGAGCATCTTCCAGG
TGTGTTCAGAGAAGGCCTGCCTGTCCCTGAACATGTCCATCAGGTTCTTCCTGACTTCATCAGAGGTGGC
ATCCACAGGGAGGGCAGGCAGGTTTTGGTGCACAGTCAGCAGGTTGGAGACTTTCCTCTTCTTCTTGGGC
ACCATGGTGGCGAATTCGTTGCTGCTTCGCGGCTGCCGGGTGGATGGCGGAGGCGAGGAGGAGGTGTTGC
TTCTTACAGCGCGACTCTTAAGCGGTCGATGTAAGAGAACCTGCGGCACTTGGGCGGATGCGCCTCCTTA
TATACAGCTCGGTCACCATGGGGATGGGCCAAGGCCTTTTCCTGTTGGTCCAGACCCCTCCGTCTGCCCA
GAGAAGCCGCGACAGGAGAGTGGTGATTGGTGCAAGCGACATGGTATGAGGTAATCTCTCCCCCCTTCCC
CCCCTCGCTAGCATCCGTAGATTTTGCATCCTTCAGACAAAGGCCTCGCAAAAGCAACTAGCCGAGCATC
CATTATGGGGTGGAGCTGGGGAGGTGTAGAGAGGGAAGAAAGAAAACGGGGGTTGGGTGATTATACGGAG
CTTAAACCTTAAACTGTAGTTAGGATAATTTAAGGTTTTCCCCAACACTTAATCACAGAATTTGTGTTGA
GATTCTTTATGGTAAATTCCAGCTTTTCATTTATACTACACTAAATTTAAATACGTTCCGTCAGGATTCA
ACATCTCTGTTCGCTTTAAATAAAGTAGCAAGAGCTATGGGAATGATGGTCAAAAAGGCGTGGGTAAATG
TTTAGTTTTACAGTTGTATTATTGTGGTTATTATTATTACTATTATTATTAATATTTGAGCAAAATTCAG
AAGCTCAGTATGAATAGACCACGCCTATGACCCTCAACAGCACCCGGGAGGCAGAGGCAGGAAGACTTGC
AGCTCAAGGTCATCATAACCGCCCTTAGTGGTTTATGCCTGTAAATCCCAGCATTGGGAAGCGGAGGACT
GCGGTTATTTTGTACCCGGCCTGGATATATAGTGTGATATCCTGTCTCAAAAACCAAAAACAAACAAAGA
GAGAGAGAGAGAGAAAGGAAAAAAGAGAAACAATATACAAAGTAGTACTTAACGCTTTACTAGAGAGCTT
GCTTTCTTTAGCGGTAGTGCTCTCCCATCACCCCTCCCCGCTCGCCCCCTTACCCGACCCTACCTCACCC
CAGAGCCTGTGTTATTTTGTCCCTAGAAATGAGCCATCCCTCCTAATACGGAATTCCGGAACCCTTAATT
AACTTTAAATAATTGGCATTATTTAAAGTTAGGCAGCCGCCCTGCAGGCCACCATGGGATGTATTAAATC
AAAAAGGAAAGACGGGGCCCGGTACCATATGGTGAGCAAGGGCGAGGAGCTGTTCACCGGGGTGGTGCCC
ATCCTGGTCGAGCTGGACGGCGACGTAAACGGCCACAAGTTCAGCGTGTCCGGCGAGGGCGAGGGCGATG
CCACCTACGGCAAGCTGACCCTGAAGTTCATCTGCACCACCGGCAAGCTGCCCGTGCCCTGGCCCACCCT
CGTGACCACCCTGACCTACGGCGTGCAGTGCTTCAGCCGCTACCCCGACCACATGAAGCAGCACGACTTC
TTCAAGTCCGCCATGCCCGAAGGCTACGTCCAGGAGCGCACCATCTTCTTCAAGGACGACGGCAACTACA
AGACCCGCGCCGAGGTGAAGTTCGAGGGCGACACCCTGGTGAACCGCATCGAGCTGAAGGGCATCGACTT
CAAGGAGGACGGCAACATCCTGGGGCACAAGCTGGAGTACAACTACAACAGCCACAACGTCTATATCATG
GCCGACAAGCAGAAGAACGGCATCAAGGTGAACTTCAAGATCCGCCACAACATCGAGGACGGCAGCGTGC
AGCTCGCCGACCACTACCAGCAGAACACCCCCATCGGCGACGGCCCCGTGCTGCTGCCCGACAACCACTA
CCTGAGCACCCAGTCCGCCCTGAGCAAAGACCCCAACGAGAAGCGCGATCACATGGTCCTGCTGGAGTTC
GTGACCGCCGCCGGGATCACTCTCGGCATGGACGAGCTGTACAAGTAAGAGCTCGCTGATCAGCCTCGAC
TGTGCCTTCTAGTTGCCAGCCATCTGTTGTTTGCCCCTCCCCCGTGCCTTCCTTGACCCTGGAAGGTGCC
ACTCCCACTGTCCTTTCCTAATAAAATGAGGAAATTGCATCGCATTGTCTGAGTAGGTGTCATTCTATTC
TGGGGGGTGGGGTGGGGCAGGACAGCAAGGGGGAGGATTGGGAAGACAATAGCAGGCATGCTGGGGATGC
GGTGGGCTCTATGGCTTCTGAGGCGGAAAGAACCAGCTGGGGCTCGAGATCCACTAGTTCTAGCCTCGAG
GCTAGAGCGGCCGCCACTGGCCGTCGTTTTACAACGTCGTGACTGGGAAAACCCTGGCGTTACCCAACTT
AATCGCCTTGCAGCACATCCCCCTTTCGCCAGCTGGCGTAATAGCGAAGAGGCCCGCACCGATCGCCCTT
CCCAACAGTTGCGCAGCCTGAATGGCGAATGGAAATTGTAAGCGTTAATATTTTGTTAAAATTCGCGTTA
AATTTTTGTTAAATCAGCTCATTTTTTAACCAATAGGCCGAAATCGGCAAAATCCCTTATAAATCAAAAG
AATAGACCGAGATAGGGT
[37 nt withheld, positions 5829-5865]
AAAGAACGTGGACTCCAACGTCAAAGG
[49 nt withheld, positions 5893-5941]
T
[91 nt withheld, positions 5943-6033]
G
[124 nt withheld, positions 6035-6158]
CAGGTGGCACTTTTCGGGGAAATGTGCGCGGAACCCCTATTTGTTTATTTTTCTAAATACATTCAAATAT
GTATCCGCTCATGAGACAATAACCCTGATAAATGCTTCAATAATATTGAAAAAGGAAGAGTATGAGTATT
CAACATTTCCGTGTCGCCCTTATTCCCTTTTTTGCGGCATTTTGCCTTCCTGTTTTTGCTCACCCAGAAA
CGCTGGTGAAAGTAAAAGATGCTGAAGATCAGTTGGGTGCACGAGTGGGTTACATCGAACTGGATCTCAA
CAGCGGTAAGATCCTTGAGAGTTTTCGCCCCGAAGAACGTTTTCCAATGATGAGCACTTTTAAAGTTCTG
CTATGTGGCGCGGTATTATCCCGTATTGACGCCGGGCAAGAGCAACTCGGTCGCCGCATACACTATTCTC
AGAATGACTTGGTTGAGTACTCACCAGTCACAGAAAAGCATCTTACGGATGGCATGACAGTAAGAGAATT
ATGCAGTGCTGCCATAACCATGAGTGATAACACTGCGGCCAACTTACTTCTGACAACGATCGGAGGACCG
AAGGAGCTAACCGCTTTTTTGCACAACATGGGGGATCATGTAACTCGCCTTGATCGTTGGGAACCGGAGC
TGAATGAAGCCATACCAAACGACGAGCGTGACACCACGATGCCTGTAGCAATGGCAACAACGTTGCGCAA
ACTATTAACTGGCGAACTACTTACTCTAGCTTCCCGGCAACAATTAATAGACTGGATGGAGGCGGATAAA
GTTGCAGGACCACTTCTGCGCTCGGCCCTTCCGGCTGGCTGGTTTATTGCTGATAAATCTGGAGCCGGTG
AGCGTGGGTCTCGCGGTATCATTGCAGCACTGGGGCCAGATGGTAAGCCCTCCCGTATCGTAGTTATCTA
CACGACGGGGAGTCAGGCAACTATGGATGAACGAAATAGACAGATCGCTGAGATAGGTGCCTCACTGATT
AAGCATTGGTAACTGTCAGACCAAGTTTACTCATATATACTTTAGATTGATTTAAAACTTCATTTTTAAT
TTAAAAGGATCTAGGTGAAGATCCTTTTTGATAATCTCATGACCAAAATCCCTTAACGTGAGTTTTCGTT
CCACTGAGCGTCAGACCCCGTAGAAAAGATCAAAGGATCTTCTTGAGATCCTTTTTTTCTGCGCGTAATC
TGCTGCTTGCAAACAAAAAAACCACCGCTACCAGCGGTGGTTTGTTTGCCGGATCAAGAGCTACCAACTC
TTTTTCCGAAGGTAACTGGCTTCAGCAGAGCGCAGATACCAAATACTGTTCTTCTAGTGTAGCCGTAGTT
AGGCCACCACTTCAAGAACTCTGTAGCACCGCCTACATACCTCGCTCTGCTAATCCTGTTACCAGTGGCT
GCTGCCAGTGGCGATAAGTCGTGTCTTACCGGGTTGGACTCAAGACGATAGTTACCGGATAAGGCGCAGC
GGTCGGGCTGAACGGGGGGTTCGTGCACACAGCCCAGCTTGGAGCGAACGACCTACACCGAACTGAGATA
CCTACAGCGTGAGCTATGAGAAAGCGCCACGCTTCCCGAAGGGAGAAAGGCGGACAGGTATCCGGTAAGC
GGCAGGGTCGGAACAGGAGAGCGCACGAGGGAGCTTCCAGGGGGAAACGCCTGGTATCTTTATAGTCCTG
TCGGGTTTCGCCACCTCTGACTTGAGCGTCGATTTTTGTGATGCTCGTCAGGGGGGCGGAGCCTATGGAA
AAACGCCAGCAACGCGGCCTTTTTACGGTTCCTGGCCTTTTGCTGGCCTTTTGCTCACATGTTCTTTCCT
GCGTTATCCCCTGATTCTGTGGATAACCGTATTACCGCCTTTGAGTGAGCTGATACCGCTCGCCGCAGCC
GAACGACCGAGCGCAGCGAGTCAGTGAGCGAGGAAGCGGAAGAGCGCCCAATACGCAAACCGCCTCTCCC
CGCGCGTTGGCCGATTCATTAATGCAGCTGGCACGACAGGTTTCCCGACTGGAAAGCGGGCAGTGAGCGC
AACGCAATTAATGTGAGTTAGCTCACTCATTAGGCACCCCAGGCTTTACACTTTATGCTTCCGGCTCGTA
TGTTGTGTGGAATTGTGAGCGGATAACAATTTCACACAGGAAACAGCTATGACCATGAGGCGCGCCG
Features (pLannotate 1.2.2; 18 found; start..end, strand, type, name):
      6..385     +  enhancer       CMV enhancer: human cytomegalovirus immediate early enhancer
    387..664     +  promoter       chicken β-actin promoter: No description available
    665..1681    +  intron         chimeric intron: chimera between introns from chicken β-actin and rabbit β-globin
   1694..1712    +  promoter       T7 promoter: promoter for bacteriophage T7 RNA polymerase
   2116..2171    -  polyA_signal   β-globin poly(A) signal: rabbit β-globin polyadenylation signal (Gil and Proudfoot, 1987)
   2243..3268    -  CDS            cre: RECR_BPP1 - Experimental evidence at protein level: Swiss-Prot protein existence level 1. Catalyzes site-specific recombination between two 34-base- pair LOXP sites. Its role is to maintain the phage genome as a monomeric unit-copy plasmid in the lysogenic state. From Escherichia phage P1 (Bacteriophage P1).
   4509..5228    +  CDS            EGFP: the original enhanced GFP (Yang et al., 1996) mammalian codon-optimized
   5250..5474    +  polyA_signal   bGH poly(A) signal: bovine growth hormone polyadenylation signal
   5478..5499    +  promoter       SV40 promoter (fragment): SV40 enhancer and early promoter
   5545..5699    +  CDS            lacZα (fragment): LacZα fragment of β-galactosidase; lacZ fragment
   5730..6158    -  rep_origin     f1 ori (sequence partly withheld): f1 bacteriophage origin of replication; arrow indicates direction of (+) strand synthesis
   6185..6289    +  promoter       AmpR promoter: bla
   6290..7150    +  CDS            AmpR: β-lactamase; bla; confers resistance to ampicillin, carbenicillin, and related antibiotics
   7321..7909    +  rep_origin     ori: high-copy-number ColE1/pMB1/pBR322/pUC origin of replication
   8092..8184    +  CDS            lacI (fragment): lac repressor; lacI; The lac repressor binds to the lac operator to inhibit transcription in E. coli. This inhibition can be relieved by adding lactose or isopropyl-β-D-thiogalactopyranoside (IPTG).
   8197..8218    +  protein_bind   CAP binding site: CAP binding activates transcription in the presence of cAMP. E. coli catabolite activator protein
   8233..8263    +  promoter       lac promoter: promoter for the E. coli lac operon
   8271..8287    +  protein_bind   lac operator: The lac repressor binds to the lac operator to inhibit transcription in E. coli. This inhibition can be relieved by adding lactose or isopropyl-β-D-thiogalactopyranoside (IPTG). lac repressor encoded by lacI
