[The description below was written by a language model from this plasmid's Addgene catalogue record and pLannotate feature annotations shown in this document.]
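Description:
pCAG-rox-inv[Talpha1-iCre-pA]-rox-LynGFP is a high-copy mammalian expression plasmid built on a pCAG-lox backbone and designed as a Dre/rox-responsive component of a dual-recombinase system. It is propagated in E. coli through a pUC-type ColE1 origin with ampicillin selection (AmpR under its own bla promoter). It also carries an f1 origin and remnants of lac/lacZα cloning sequences. No mammalian selection marker is annotated.

The expression unit begins with the chimeric CAG promoter (CMV enhancer, chicken β-actin promoter and a chimeric β-actin/β-globin intron). Downstream, on the opposite strand, lies a Cre coding sequence followed by a rabbit β-globin poly(A) signal. According to the construct name, this is an iCre cassette driven by the Talpha1 (α1-tubulin) promoter and flanked by rox sites. The rox sites and the Talpha1 promoter are not annotated in the feature table, although an unannotated gap between the Cre gene and the reporter could accommodate the promoter. Further downstream in the sense orientation is LynGFP, annotated as EGFP, followed by a bGH poly(A) signal. The Lyn portion, which conventionally serves as a membrane-targeting motif, is not separately annotated.

The record states that the plasmid gives neuron-specific expression of the LynGFP reporter and is used together with Talpha1-Dre-pA plasmids. The name implies that Dre produced in neurons acts on the rox sites to rearrange the intervening cassette, coupling CAG-driven LynGFP and iCre activity to Dre exposure. However, the record does not state the rox orientation or the exact recombination outcome. The feature table derives from a partial NGS result.
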