Addgene plasmid #196874: pCAG-rox-inv[Talpha1-iCre-pA]-rox-LynGFP
Purpose: Neuron-specific expression of LynGFP reporter. Used in combination with Talpha1-Dre-pA plasmids
Depositing lab: Frank Bradke. Depositing organization: Deutsches Zentrum fuer Neurodegenerative Erkrankungen (DZNE). Publication: Centrosomal microtubule nucleation regulates radial migration of projection neurons independently of polarization in the developing brain. Vinopal S, Dupraz S, Alfadil E, Pietralla T, Bendre S, Stiess M, Falk S, Camargo Ortega G, Maghelli N, Tolic IM, Smejkal J, Gotz M, Bradke F. Neuron. 2023 Apr 19;111(8):1241-1263.e16. doi: 10.1016/j.neuron.2023.01.020. Epub 2023 Feb 15. PubMed 36796357.
Backbone
  Vector backbone: pCAG-lox
  Backbone size w/o insert (bp): 7567
  Vector type: Mammalian Expression, Cre/Lox ; Dre/Rox
Growth in bacteria
  Bacterial resistance: Ampicillin, 100 μg/mL
  Growth temperature: 37°C
  Growth strain: DH5alpha
  Copy number: High Copy
Gene/Insert
  Gene/Insert name: LynGFP
  Species: Aequorea victoria
  Insert size (bp): 765
  Promoter: Quimeric CAG
  Cloning method: Gibson Cloning
  Sequencing primers: 5′ pCAG forward (5'-GCAACGTGCTGGTTATTGTG-3'); 3′ M13_ (-20) forward primer (5'-GTAAAACGACGGCCAGT-3')
Terms and licenses: Academic/Nonprofit Terms; Industry Terms: Not Available to Industry
How to cite: pCAG-rox-inv[Talpha1-iCre-pA]-rox-LynGFP was a gift from Frank Bradke (Addgene plasmid # 196874 ; http://n2t.net/addgene:196874 ; RRID:Addgene_196874)
